Addgene plasmid #77023: TEC gRNA (BRDN0001147924)
Purpose: 3rd generation lentiviral gRNA plasmid targeting human TEC
Depositing lab: John Doench & David Root. Depositing organization: Broad Institute. Publication: Optimized sgRNA design to maximize activity and minimize off-target effects of CRISPR-Cas9. Doench JG, Fusi N, Sullender M, Hegde M, Vaimberg EW, Donovan KF, Smith I, Tothova Z, Wilen C, Orchard R, Virgin HW, Listgarten J, Root DE. Nat Biotechnol. 2016 Jan 18. doi: 10.1038/nbt.3437. PubMed 26780180.
Backbone
  Vector backbone: lentiGuide-Puro
  Backbone manufacturer: Zhang Lab (Addgene plasmid # 52963)
  Vector type: Mammalian Expression, Lentiviral, CRISPR
  Selectable markers: Puromycin
Growth in bacteria
  Bacterial resistance: Ampicillin, 100 μg/mL
  Growth temperature: 37°C
  Growth strain: DH5alpha
  Copy number: High Copy
Gene/Insert
  Gene/Insert name: TEC (alt names: TEC; NM_003215.2)
  gRNA/shRNA sequence: TCTTCCCTTTCACACTAACT
  Species: H. sapiens (human)
  Promoter: hU6
  Cloning method: Unknown
  Sequencing primers: 5′ U6-F; 3′ pS2-R
Terms and licenses: Academic/Nonprofit Terms; Industry Terms: Not Available to Industry
Depositor comments: The gRNA was designed to target the following Genbank reference sequence(s): NM_003215.2. Note that this plasmid does NOT contain Cas9. It should be used in conjunction with lentiCas9-Blast (Addgene #52962) or otherwise with cell lines already expressing Cas9. Browse the full kinome gRNA library at http://www.addgene.org/pooled-library/broadgpp-human-kinome/ or visit http://www.broadinstitute.org/rnai/public/ for detailed protocols and information.
How to cite: TEC gRNA (BRDN0001147924) was a gift from John Doench & David Root (Addgene plasmid # 77023 ; http://n2t.net/addgene:77023 ; RRID:Addgene_77023)
