[The description below was written by a language model from this plasmid's Addgene catalogue record and pLannotate feature annotations shown in this document.]
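Description:
TEC gRNA (BRDN0001147924) is a third-generation lentiviral guide RNA plasmid built on the lentiGuide-Puro backbone and designed to direct Streptococcus pyogenes Cas9 to the human TEC gene. It belongs to a human kinome gRNA collection. The 8.3 kb plasmid is maintained in E. coli through a high-copy ColE1/pUC-type origin with ampicillin selection (AmpR under its own promoter). It also carries an f1 origin and residual cloning-vector elements: lac promoter/operator, lacZα and lacI fragments, and T7 and T3 promoters. An SV40 origin and SV40 poly(A) signal lie downstream of the 3' LTR.

The viral genome is transcribed from an RSV promoter fused to a truncated HIV-1 5' LTR, which makes packaging Tat-independent. It contains the Ψ packaging signal with a partial gag sequence, the Rev response element for Rev-dependent nuclear export, a cPPT/CTS, and a WPRE, and ends in a self-inactivating ΔU3 3' LTR. Two expression units sit between the LTRs. A human U6 RNA polymerase III promoter drives the TEC-specific spacer fused to the Cas9 gRNA scaffold. An EF-1α core promoter with its intron A drives puromycin N-acetyltransferase, so transduced mammalian cells can be selected with puromycin.

The plasmid does not encode Cas9, so it is meant for cells that already express the nuclease or for use alongside a separate Cas9 lentivirus. Its typical application is knockout of TEC in human cells by CRISPR-Cas9 editing.
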