Features (pLannotate 1.2.2; 29 found; start..end, strand, type, name):
     14..80      +  CDS            small t antigen (fragment): SV40 (simian virus 40) small t antigen
    106..317     +  promoter       EF-1α core promoter: core promoter for human elongation factor EF-1α
    318..1256    +  intron         EF-1α intron A: intron upstream of the start codon of human EF-1α
   1278..1877    +  CDS            PuroR (fragment): puromycin N-acetyltransferase; pac from Streptomyces; confers resistance to puromycin
   1893..2481    +  misc_feature   WPRE: woodchuck hepatitis virus posttranscriptional regulatory element
   2532..2551    +  misc_feature   cPPT/CTS (fragment): central polypurine tract and central termination sequence of HIV-1
   2553..2786    +  LTR            3' LTR (ΔU3): self-inactivating 3' long terminal repeat (LTR) from HIV-1
   2864..2985    +  polyA_signal   SV40 poly(A) signal: SV40 polyadenylation signal
   3025..3160    +  rep_origin     SV40 ori: SV40 origin of replication
   3181..3199    -  promoter       T7 promoter: promoter for bacteriophage T7 RNA polymerase
   3207..3362    +  CDS            lacZα (fragment): LacZα fragment of β-galactosidase; lacZ fragment
   3367..3795    +  rep_origin     f1 ori (sequence partly withheld): f1 bacteriophage origin of replication; arrow indicates direction of (+) strand synthesis
   3848..3952    +  promoter       AmpR promoter: bla
   3953..4813    +  CDS            AmpR: β-lactamase; bla; confers resistance to ampicillin, carbenicillin, and related antibiotics
   4984..5572    +  rep_origin     ori: high-copy-number ColE1/pMB1/pBR322/pUC origin of replication
   5755..5847    +  CDS            lacI (fragment): lac repressor; lacI; The lac repressor binds to the lac operator to inhibit transcription in E. coli. This inhibition can be relieved by adding lactose or isopropyl-β-D-thiogalactopyranoside (IPTG).
   5860..5881    +  protein_bind   CAP binding site: CAP binding activates transcription in the presence of cAMP. E. coli catabolite activator protein
   5896..5926    +  promoter       lac promoter: promoter for the E. coli lac operon
   5934..5950    +  protein_bind   lac operator: The lac repressor binds to the lac operator to inhibit transcription in E. coli. This inhibition can be relieved by adding lactose or isopropyl-β-D-thiogalactopyranoside (IPTG). lac repressor encoded by lacI
   5995..6013    +  promoter       T3 promoter: promoter for bacteriophage T3 RNA polymerase
   6041..6267    +  promoter       RSV promoter: Rous sarcoma virus enhancer/promoter
   6268..6448    +  LTR            5' LTR (truncated): truncated 5' long terminal repeat (LTR) from HIV-1
   6495..6620    +  misc_feature   HIV-1 Ψ: packaging signal of human immunodeficiency virus type 1
   6604..6967    +  CDS            HIV-1 gag (fragment): gag protein from human immunodeficiency virus 1; gag
   7113..7346    +  misc_feature   RRE: The Rev response element (RRE) of HIV-1 allows for Rev-dependent mRNA export from the nucleus to the cytoplasm.
   7723..7749    +  CDS            Rev (fragment): human immunodeficiency virus 1 (HIV-1) Rev protein; rev; enhances nuclear export of unspliced and incompletely spliced viral mRNAs
   7753..7993    +  promoter       U6 promoter: RNA polymerase III promoter for human U6 snRNA
   8023..8098    +  misc_RNA       gRNA scaffold: guide RNA scaffold for the Streptococcus pyogenes CRISPR/Cas9 system
   8154..8271    +  misc_feature   cPPT/CTS: central polypurine tract and central termination sequence of HIV-1
>Addgene plasmid #77023 | TEC gRNA (BRDN0001147924) | addgene full sequence | sequence record 186966 | Addgene Assembled Sequence
CCCGGGTGCAAAGATGGATAAAGTTTTAAACAGAGAGGAATCTTTGCAGCTAATGGACCTTCTAGGTCTT
GAAAGGAGTGGGAATTGGCTCCGGTGCCCGTCAGTGGGCAGAGCGCACATCGCCCACAGTCCCCGAGAAG
TTGGGGGGAGGGGTCGGCAATTGATCCGGTGCCTAGAGAAGGTGGCGCGGGGTAAACTGGGAAAGTGATG
TCGTGTACTGGCTCCGCCTTTTTCCCGAGGGTGGGGGAGAACCGTATATAAGTGCAGTAGTCGCCGTGAA
CGTTCTTTTTCGCAACGGGTTTGCCGCCAGAACACAGGTAAGTGCCGTGTGTGGTTCCCGCGGGCCTGGC
CTCTTTACGGGTTATGGCCCTTGCGTGCCTTGAATTACTTCCACCTGGCTGCAGTACGTGATTCTTGATC
CCGAGCTTCGGGTTGGAAGTGGGTGGGAGAGTTCGAGGCCTTGCGCTTAAGGAGCCCCTTCGCCTCGTGC
TTGAGTTGAGGCCTGGCCTGGGCGCTGGGGCCGCCGCGTGCGAATCTGGTGGCACCTTCGCGCCTGTCTC
GCTGCTTTCGATAAGTCTCTAGCCATTTAAAATTTTTGATGACCTGCTGCGACGCTTTTTTTCTGGCAAG
ATAGTCTTGTAAATGCGGGCCAAGATCTGCACACTGGTATTTCGGTTTTTGGGGCCGCGGGCGGCGACGG
GGCCCGTGCGTCCCAGCGCACATGTTCGGCGAGGCGGGGCCTGCGAGCGCGGCCACCGAGAATCGGACGG
GGGTAGTCTCAAGCTGGCCGGCCTGCTCTGGTGCCTGGCCTCGCGCCGCCGTGTATCGCCCCGCCCTGGG
CGGCAAGGCTGGCCCGGTCGGCACCAGTTGCGTGAGCGGAAAGATGGCCGCTTCCCGGCCCTGCTGCAGG
GAGCTCAAAATGGAGGACGCGGCGCTCGGGAGAGCGGGCGGGTGAGTCACCCACACAAAGGAAAAGGGCC
TTTCCGTCCTCAGCCGTCGCTTCATGTGACTCCACGGAGTACCGGGCGCCGTCCAGGCACCTCGATTAGT
TCTCGAGCTTTTGGAGTACGTCGTCTTTAGGTTGGGGGGAGGGGTTTTATGCGATGGAGTTTCCCCACAC
TGAGTGGGTGGAGACTGAAGTTAGGCCAGCTTGGCACTTGATGTAATTCTCCTTGGAATTTGCCCTTTTT
GAGTTTGGATCTTGGTTCATTCTCAAGCCTCAGACAGTGGTTCAAAGTTTTTTTCTTCCATTTCAGGTGT
CGTGACGTACGGCCACCATGACCGAGTACAAGCCCACGGTGCGCCTCGCCACCCGCGACGACGTCCCCAG
GGCCGTACGCACCCTCGCCGCCGCGTTCGCCGACTACCCCGCCACGCGCCACACCGTCGATCCGGACCGC
CACATCGAGCGGGTCACCGAGCTGCAAGAACTCTTCCTCACGCGCGTCGGGCTCGACATCGGCAAGGTGT
GGGTCGCGGACGACGGCGCCGCCGTGGCGGTCTGGACCACGCCGGAGAGCGTCGAAGCGGGGGCGGTGTT
CGCCGAGATCGGCCCGCGCATGGCCGAGTTGAGCGGTTCCCGGCTGGCCGCGCAGCAACAGATGGAAGGC
CTCCTGGCGCCGCACCGGCCCAAGGAGCCCGCGTGGTTCCTGGCCACCGTCGGAGTCTCGCCCGACCACC
AGGGCAAGGGTCTGGGCAGCGCCGTCGTGCTCCCCGGAGTGGAGGCGGCCGAGCGCGCCGGGGTGCCCGC
CTTCCTGGAGACCTCCGCGCCCCGCAACCTCCCCTTCTACGAGCGGCTCGGCTTCACCGTCACCGCCGAC
GTCGAGGTGCCCGAAGGACCGCGCACCTGGTGCATGACCCGCAAGCCCGGTGCCTGAACGCGTTAAGTCG
ACAATCAACCTCTGGATTACAAAATTTGTGAAAGATTGACTGGTATTCTTAACTATGTTGCTCCTTTTAC
GCTATGTGGATACGCTGCTTTAATGCCTTTGTATCATGCTATTGCTTCCCGTATGGCTTTCATTTTCTCC
TCCTTGTATAAATCCTGGTTGCTGTCTCTTTATGAGGAGTTGTGGCCCGTTGTCAGGCAACGTGGCGTGG
TGTGCACTGTGTTTGCTGACGCAACCCCCACTGGTTGGGGCATTGCCACCACCTGTCAGCTCCTTTCCGG
GACTTTCGCTTTCCCCCTCCCTATTGCCACGGCGGAACTCATCGCCGCCTGCCTTGCCCGCTGCTGGACA
GGGGCTCGGCTGTTGGGCACTGACAATTCCGTGGTGTTGTCGGGGAAATCATCGTCCTTTCCTTGGCTGC
TCGCCTGTGTTGCCACCTGGATTCTGCGCGGGACGTCCTTCTGCTACGTCCCTTCGGCCCTCAATCCAGC
GGACCTTCCTTCCCGCGGCCTGCTGCCGGCTCTGCGGCCTCTTCCGCGTCTTCGCCTTCGCCCTCAGACG
AGTCGGATCTCCCTTTGGGCCGCCTCCCCGCGTCGACTTTAAGACCAATGACTTACAAGGCAGCTGTAGA
TCTTAGCCACTTTTTAAAAGAAAAGGGGGGACTGGAAGGGCTAATTCACTCCCAACGAAGACAAGATCTG
CTTTTTGCTTGTACTGGGTCTCTCTGGTTAGACCAGATCTGAGCCTGGGAGCTCTCTGGCTAACTAGGGA
ACCCACTGCTTAAGCCTCAATAAAGCTTGCCTTGAGTGCTTCAAGTAGTGTGTGCCCGTCTGTTGTGTGA
CTCTGGTAACTAGAGATCCCTCAGACCCTTTTAGTCAGTGTGGAAAATCTCTAGCAGTACGTATAGTAGT
TCATGTCATCTTATTATTCAGTATTTATAACTTGCAAAGAAATGAATATCAGAGAGTGAGAGGAACTTGT
TTATTGCAGCTTATAATGGTTACAAATAAAGCAATAGCATCACAAATTTCACAAATAAAGCATTTTTTTC
ACTGCATTCTAGTTGTGGTTTGTCCAAACTCATCAATGTATCTTATCATGTCTGGCTCTAGCTATCCCGC
CCCTAACTCCGCCCATCCCGCCCCTAACTCCGCCCAGTTCCGCCCATTCTCCGCCCCATGGCTGACTAAT
TTTTTTTATTTATGCAGAGGCCGAGGCCGCCTCGGCCTCTGAGCTATTCCAGAAGTAGTGAGGAGGCTTT
TTTGGAGGCCTAGGGACGTACCCAATTCGCCCTATAGTGAGTCGTATTACGCGCGCTCACTGGCCGTCGT
TTTACAACGTCGTGACTGGGAAAACCCTGGCGTTACCCAACTTAATCGCCTTGCAGCACATCCCCCTTTC
GCCAGCTGGCGTAATAGCGAAGAGGCCCGCACCGATCGCCCTTCCCAACAGTTGCGCAGCCTGAATGGCG
AATGGG
[124 nt withheld, positions 3367-3490]
C
[91 nt withheld, positions 3492-3582]
A
[49 nt withheld, positions 3584-3632]
CCTTTGACGTTGGAGTCCACGTTCTTT
[37 nt withheld, positions 3660-3696]
ACCCTATCTCGGTCTATTCTTTTGATTTATAAGGGATTTTGCCGATTTCGGCCTATTGGTTAAAAAATGA
GCTGATTTAACAAAAATTTAACGCGAATTTTAACAAAATATTAACGCTTACAATTTAGGTGGCACTTTTC
GGGGAAATGTGCGCGGAACCCCTATTTGTTTATTTTTCTAAATACATTCAAATATGTATCCGCTCATGAG
ACAATAACCCTGATAAATGCTTCAATAATATTGAAAAAGGAAGAGTATGAGTATTCAACATTTCCGTGTC
GCCCTTATTCCCTTTTTTGCGGCATTTTGCCTTCCTGTTTTTGCTCACCCAGAAACGCTGGTGAAAGTAA
AAGATGCTGAAGATCAGTTGGGTGCACGAGTGGGTTACATCGAACTGGATCTCAACAGCGGTAAGATCCT
TGAGAGTTTTCGCCCCGAAGAACGTTTTCCAATGATGAGCACTTTTAAAGTTCTGCTATGTGGCGCGGTA
TTATCCCGTATTGACGCCGGGCAAGAGCAACTCGGTCGCCGCATACACTATTCTCAGAATGACTTGGTTG
AGTACTCACCAGTCACAGAAAAGCATCTTACGGATGGCATGACAGTAAGAGAATTATGCAGTGCTGCCAT
AACCATGAGTGATAACACTGCGGCCAACTTACTTCTGACAACGATCGGAGGACCGAAGGAGCTAACCGCT
TTTTTGCACAACATGGGGGATCATGTAACTCGCCTTGATCGTTGGGAACCGGAGCTGAATGAAGCCATAC
CAAACGACGAGCGTGACACCACGATGCCTGTAGCAATGGCAACAACGTTGCGCAAACTATTAACTGGCGA
ACTACTTACTCTAGCTTCCCGGCAACAATTAATAGACTGGATGGAGGCGGATAAAGTTGCAGGACCACTT
CTGCGCTCGGCCCTTCCGGCTGGCTGGTTTATTGCTGATAAATCTGGAGCCGGTGAGCGTGGGTCTCGCG
GTATCATTGCAGCACTGGGGCCAGATGGTAAGCCCTCCCGTATCGTAGTTATCTACACGACGGGGAGTCA
GGCAACTATGGATGAACGAAATAGACAGATCGCTGAGATAGGTGCCTCACTGATTAAGCATTGGTAACTG
TCAGACCAAGTTTACTCATATATACTTTAGATTGATTTAAAACTTCATTTTTAATTTAAAAGGATCTAGG
TGAAGATCCTTTTTGATAATCTCATGACCAAAATCCCTTAACGTGAGTTTTCGTTCCACTGAGCGTCAGA
CCCCGTAGAAAAGATCAAAGGATCTTCTTGAGATCCTTTTTTTCTGCGCGTAATCTGCTGCTTGCAAACA
AAAAAACCACCGCTACCAGCGGTGGTTTGTTTGCCGGATCAAGAGCTACCAACTCTTTTTCCGAAGGTAA
CTGGCTTCAGCAGAGCGCAGATACCAAATACTGTTCTTCTAGTGTAGCCGTAGTTAGGCCACCACTTCAA
GAACTCTGTAGCACCGCCTACATACCTCGCTCTGCTAATCCTGTTACCAGTGGCTGCTGCCAGTGGCGAT
AAGTCGTGTCTTACCGGGTTGGACTCAAGACGATAGTTACCGGATAAGGCGCAGCGGTCGGGCTGAACGG
GGGGTTCGTGCACACAGCCCAGCTTGGAGCGAACGACCTACACCGAACTGAGATACCTACAGCGTGAGCT
ATGAGAAAGCGCCACGCTTCCCGAAGGGAGAAAGGCGGACAGGTATCCGGTAAGCGGCAGGGTCGGAACA
GGAGAGCGCACGAGGGAGCTTCCAGGGGGAAACGCCTGGTATCTTTATAGTCCTGTCGGGTTTCGCCACC
TCTGACTTGAGCGTCGATTTTTGTGATGCTCGTCAGGGGGGCGGAGCCTATGGAAAAACGCCAGCAACGC
GGCCTTTTTACGGTTCCTGGCCTTTTGCTGGCCTTTTGCTCACATGTTCTTTCCTGCGTTATCCCCTGAT
TCTGTGGATAACCGTATTACCGCCTTTGAGTGAGCTGATACCGCTCGCCGCAGCCGAACGACCGAGCGCA
GCGAGTCAGTGAGCGAGGAAGCGGAAGAGCGCCCAATACGCAAACCGCCTCTCCCCGCGCGTTGGCCGAT
TCATTAATGCAGCTGGCACGACAGGTTTCCCGACTGGAAAGCGGGCAGTGAGCGCAACGCAATTAATGTG
AGTTAGCTCACTCATTAGGCACCCCAGGCTTTACACTTTATGCTTCCGGCTCGTATGTTGTGTGGAATTG
TGAGCGGATAACAATTTCACACAGGAAACAGCTATGACCATGATTACGCCAAGCGCGCAATTAACCCTCA
CTAAAGGGAACAAAAGCTGGAGCTGCAAGCTTAATGTAGTCTTATGCAATACTCTTGTAGTCTTGCAACA
TGGTAACGATGAGTTAGCAACATGCCTTACAAGGAGAGAAAAAGCACCGTGCATGCCGATTGGTGGAAGT
AAGGTGGTACGATCGTGCCTTATTAGGAAGGCAACAGACGGGTCTGACATGGATTGGACGAACCACTGAA
TTGCCGCATTGCAGAGATATTGTATTTAAGTGCCTAGCTCGATACATAAACGGGTCTCTCTGGTTAGACC
AGATCTGAGCCTGGGAGCTCTCTGGCTAACTAGGGAACCCACTGCTTAAGCCTCAATAAAGCTTGCCTTG
AGTGCTTCAAGTAGTGTGTGCCCGTCTGTTGTGTGACTCTGGTAACTAGAGATCCCTCAGACCCTTTTAG
TCAGTGTGGAAAATCTCTAGCAGTGGCGCCCGAACAGGGACTTGAAAGCGAAAGGGAAACCAGAGGAGCT
CTCTCGACGCAGGACTCGGCTTGCTGAAGCGCGCACGGCAAGAGGCGAGGGGCGGCGACTGGTGAGTACG
CCAAAAATTTTGACTAGCGGAGGCTAGAAGGAGAGAGATGGGTGCGAGAGCGTCAGTATTAAGCGGGGGA
GAATTAGATCGCGATGGGAAAAAATTCGGTTAAGGCCAGGGGGAAAGAAAAAATATAAATTAAAACATAT
AGTATGGGCAAGCAGGGAGCTAGAACGATTCGCAGTTAATCCTGGCCTGTTAGAAACATCAGAAGGCTGT
AGACAAATACTGGGACAGCTACAACCATCCCTTCAGACAGGATCAGAAGAACTTAGATCATTATATAATA
CAGTAGCAACCCTCTATTGTGTGCATCAAAGGATAGAGATAAAAGACACCAAGGAAGCTTTAGACAAGAT
AGAGGAAGAGCAAAACAAAAGTAAGACCACCGCACAGCAAGCGGCCGCTGATCTTCAGACCTGGAGGAGG
AGATATGAGGGACAATTGGAGAAGTGAATTATATAAATATAAAGTAGTAAAAATTGAACCATTAGGAGTA
GCACCCACCAAGGCAAAGAGAAGAGTGGTGCAGAGAGAAAAAAGAGCAGTGGGAATAGGAGCTTTGTTCC
TTGGGTTCTTGGGAGCAGCAGGAAGCACTATGGGCGCAGCGTCAATGACGCTGACGGTACAGGCCAGACA
ATTATTGTCTGGTATAGTGCAGCAGCAGAACAATTTGCTGAGGGCTATTGAGGCGCAACAGCATCTGTTG
CAACTCACAGTCTGGGGCATCAAGCAGCTCCAGGCAAGAATCCTGGCTGTGGAAAGATACCTAAAGGATC
AACAGCTCCTGGGGATTTGGGGTTGCTCTGGAAAACTCATTTGCACCACTGCTGTGCCTTGGAATGCTAG
TTGGAGTAATAAATCTCTGGAACAGATTTGGAATCACACGACCTGGATGGAGTGGGACAGAGAAATTAAC
AATTACACAAGCTTAATACACTCCTTAATTGAAGAATCGCAAAACCAGCAAGAAAAGAATGAACAAGAAT
TATTGGAATTAGATAAATGGGCAAGTTTGTGGAATTGGTTTAACATAACAAATTGGCTGTGGTATATAAA
ATTATTCATAATGATAGTAGGAGGCTTGGTAGGTTTAAGAATAGTTTTTGCTGTACTTTCTATAGTGAAT
AGAGTTAGGCAGGGATATTCACCATTATCGTTTCAGACCCACCTCCCAACCCCGAGGGGACCCAGAGAGG
GCCTATTTCCCATGATTCCTTCATATTTGCATATACGATACAAGGCTGTTAGAGAGATAATTAGAATTAA
TTTGACTGTAAACACAAAGATATTAGTACAAAATACGTGACGTAGAAAGTAATAATTTCTTGGGTAGTTT
GCAGTTTTAAAATTATGTTTTAAAATGGACTATCATATGCTTACCGTAACTTGAAAGTATTTCGATTTCT
TGGCTTTATATATCTTGTGGAAAGGACGAAACACCGTCTTCCCTTTCACACTAACTGTTTTAGAGCTAGA
AATAGCAAGTTAAAATAAGGCTAGTCCGTTATCAACTTGAAAAAGTGGCACCGAGTCGGTGCTTTTTTAA
GCTTGGCGTAACTAGATCTTGAGACAAATGGCAGTATTCATCCACAATTTTAAAAGAAAAGGGGGGATTG
GGGGGTACAGTGCAGGGGAAAGAATAGTAGACATAATAGCAACAGACATACAAACTAAAGAATTACAAAA
ACAAATTACAAAAATTCAAAATTTTCGGGTTTATTACAGGGACAGCAGAGATCCACTTTGGCGCCGGCTC
GAGGGGG
