>Addgene plasmid #77023 | TEC gRNA (BRDN0001147924) | depositor partial sequence | sequence record 144483 | Target Sequence
TCTTCCCTTTCACACTAACT
