>Addgene plasmid #77023 | TEC gRNA (BRDN0001147924) | addgene partial sequence | sequence record 186965 | hU6-F
GAAAGTAATAATTTCTTGGGTAGTTTGCAGTTTTAAAATTATGTTTTAAAATGGACTATCATATGCTTAC
CGTAACTTGAAAGTATTTCGATTTCTTGGCTTTATATATCTTGTGGAAAGGACGAAACACCGTCTTCCCT
TTCACACTAACTGTTTTAGAGCTAGAAATAGCAAGTTAAAATAAGGCTAGTCCGTTATCAACTTGAAAAA
GTGGCACCGAGTCGGTGCTTTTTTAAGCTTGGCGTAACTAGATCTTGAGACAAATGGCAGTATTCATCCA
CAATTTTAAAAGAAAAGGGGGGATTGGGGGGTACAGTGCAGGGGAAAGAATAGTAGACATAATAGCAACA
GACATACAAACTAAAGAATTACAAAAACAAATTACAAAAATTCAAAATTTTCGGGTTTATTACAGGGACA
GCAGAGATCCACTTTGGCGCCGGCTCGAGGGGGCCCGGGTGCAAAGATGGATAAAGTTTTAAACAGAGAG
GAATCTTTGCAGCTAATGGACCTTCTAGGTCTTGAAAGGAGTGGGAATTGGCTCCGGTGCCCGTCAGTGG
GCAGAGCGCA
